Addgene plasmid #134912: BLADE
Purpose: (Empty Backbone) Empty backbone for cloning sgRNA sequence to be used in nanoblades system
Depositing lab: Philippe Mangeot & Théophile Ohlmann & Emiliano Ricci. Depositing organization: Delegation INSERM Rhones Alpes - Auvergne. Publication: Genome editing in primary cells and in vivo using viral-derived Nanoblades loaded with Cas9-sgRNA ribonucleoproteins. Mangeot PE, Risson V, Fusil F, Marnef A, Laurent E, Blin J, Mournetas V, Massourides E, Sohier TJM, Corbin A, Aube F, Teixeira M, Pinset C, Schaeffer L, Legube G, Cosset FL, Verhoeyen E, Ohlmann T, Ricci EP. Nat Commun. 2019 Jan 3;10(1):45. doi: 10.1038/s41467-018-07845-z. PubMed 30604748.
Backbone
  Vector backbone: BLADE
  Backbone size (bp): 5184
  Vector type: CRISPR, Synthetic Biology
  Promoter: U6
Growth in bacteria
  Bacterial resistance: Ampicillin, 100 μg/mL
  Growth temperature: 37°C
  Growth strain: DH5alpha
  Copy number: Unknown
Gene/Insert
  Cloning method: Unknown
  Sequencing primers: 5′ Unknown
Terms and licenses: Academic/Nonprofit Terms; Industry Terms: Not Available to Industry
How to cite: BLADE was a gift from Philippe Mangeot & Théophile Ohlmann & Emiliano Ricci (Addgene plasmid # 134912 ; http://n2t.net/addgene:134912 ; RRID:Addgene_134912)
