[The description below was written by a language model from this plasmid's Addgene catalogue record, the feature table of its GenBank file and pLannotate feature annotations shown in this document.]
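Description:
BLADE is an empty sgRNA cloning backbone of about 5.2 kb, built on a pBluescript-type phagemid and intended for use with the Nanoblades genome-editing system. In that system, virus-derived particles are loaded with Cas9–sgRNA ribonucleoproteins and used to deliver them into primary cells or in vivo. The plasmid is propagated in E. coli from a high-copy ColE1/pUC origin and selected with ampicillin through the β-lactamase gene and its own promoter. It retains the usual pBluescript features: an f1 origin, lacZα and lac promoter/operator remnants, fragments of the multiple cloning site, and flanking T7, T3 and M13 primer sites that can be used to sequence across the cassette.

The functional unit is a human U6 RNA polymerase III promoter, followed by a stuffer of roughly 1.9 kb bounded by two BsmBI sites, and then a Streptococcus pyogenes Cas9 guide RNA scaffold, which the depositor's map labels "+85 ch RNA backbone". BsmBI is a type IIS enzyme, so this layout suggests that digestion removes the stuffer and lets annealed oligonucleotides encoding a spacer be ligated directly between the U6 promoter and the scaffold, although the record lists the cloning method as unknown. Automated annotation detects a Staphylococcus aureus deoC1-like coding sequence in reverse orientation inside the stuffer. This appears to be filler DNA with no intended function.

The plasmid carries no Cas9 gene, mammalian selection marker or viral packaging element. Its role is to express the guide, presumably in the particle-producing cells alongside separate plasmids that the record does not describe. The depositor's map and the sequenced record differ in length by only a few bases and agree on all the main features.
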