LOCUS       Exported 5184 bp ds-DNA circular SYN 04-JUL-2016
DEFINITION  synthetic circular DNA
ACCESSION   .
VERSION     .
KEYWORDS    .
SOURCE      synthetic DNA construct
  ORGANISM  synthetic DNA construct
REFERENCE   1 (bases 1 to 5184)
  AUTHORS   .
  TITLE     Direct Submission
  JOURNAL   Exported Friday, Oct 11, 2019 from SnapGene Viewer 4.3.11
            https://www.snapgene.com
FEATURES             Location/Qualifiers
     source          1..5184
                     /organism="synthetic DNA construct"
                     /mol_type="other DNA"
     rep_origin      complement(135..441)
                     /direction=LEFT
                     /label=F1 ori
     CDS             complement(460..528)
                     /label=LacZ alpha
     primer_bind     599..616
                     /label=M13-fwd
     primer_bind     625..645
                     /label=T7
     misc_feature    716..949
                     /label=U6
     misc_feature    958..963
                     /label=BsmB1
                     /label=BsmB1(1)
     misc_feature    2831..2836
                     /label=BsmB1
     misc_feature    2838..2919
                     /label=+85 ch RNA backbone
     primer_bind     complement(2994..3013)
                     /label=T3
     primer_bind     complement(3031..3051)
                     /label=M13-rev
     misc_binding    complement(3057..3079)
                     /label=LacO
     rep_origin      complement(3419..4101)
                     /direction=LEFT
                     /label=ColE1 origin
     CDS             complement(4199..4858)
                     /label=AmpR
ORIGIN
        1 ctaaattgta agcgttaata ttttgttaaa attcgcgtta aatttttgtt aaatcagctc
       61 attttttaac caataggccg aaatcggcaa aatcccttat aaatcaaaag aatagaccga
      121 gatagggtnn nnnnnnnnnn nnnnnnnnnn nnnnnnnnnn nnnnnaaaga acgtggactc
      181 caacgtcaaa ggnnnnnnnn nnnnnnnnnn nnnnnnnnnn nnnnnnnnnn nnnnnnnnnn
      241 ntnnnnnnnn nnnnnnnnnn nnnnnnnnnn nnnnnnnnnn nnnnnnnnnn nnnnnnnnnn
      301 nnnnnnnnnn nnnnnnnnnn nnnnnnnnnn nnngnnnnnn nnnnnnnnnn nnnnnnnnnn
      361 nnnnnnnnnn nnnnnnnnnn nnnnnnnnnn nnnnnnnnnn nnnnnnnnnn nnnnnnnnnn
      421 nnnnnnnnnn nnnnnnnnnn nnnnnnnnnn nnnnnnnncc cattcgccat tcaggctgcg
      481 caactgttgg gaagggcgat cggtgcgggc ctcttcgcta ttacgccagc tggcgaaagg
      541 gggatgtgct gcaaggcgat taagttgggt aacgccaggg ttttcccagt cacgacgttg
      601 taaaacgacg gccagtgagc gcgcgtaata cgactcacta tagggcgaat tggagctcca
      661 ccgcggtggc ggccgctcta gaactagtgg atccgagggg acccagagag ggcctatttc
      721 ccatgattcc ttcatatttg catatacgat acaaggctgt tagagagata attagaatta
      781 atttgactgt aaacacaaag atattagtac aaaatacgtg acgtagaaag taataatttc
      841 ttgggtagtt tgcagtttta aaattatgtt ttaaaatgga ctatcatatg cttaccgtaa
      901 cttgaaagta tttcgatttc ttggctttat atatcttgtg gaaaggacga aacaccggag
      961 acggttgtaa atgagcacac aaaatacaca tgctaaaata ttatattcta tgacctttat
     1021 aaaatcaacc aaaatcttct ttttaataac tttagtatca ataattagaa tttttatgtt
     1081 cctttttgca aacttttaat aaaaatgagc aaaataaaaa aacgctagtt ttagtaactc
     1141 gcgttgtttt cttcaccttt aataatagct actccaccac ttgttcctaa gcggtcagct
     1201 cctgcttcaa tcattttttg agcatcttca aatgttctaa ctccaccagc tgctttaact
     1261 aaagcattgt ctttaacaac tgacttcatt agtttaacat cttcaaatgt tgcacctgat
     1321 tttgaaaatc ctgttgatgt tttaacaaat tctaatccag cttcaacagc tatttcacaa
     1381 gctttcatga tttcttcttt tgttaataaa caattttcca taatacattt aacaacatgt
     1441 gatccagctg ctttttttac agctttcatg tcttctaaaa ctaattcata atttttgtct
     1501 tttaatgcac caatatttaa taccatatca atttctgttg caccatcttt aattgcttca
     1561 gaaacttcga atgcttttgt agctgttgtg catgcaccta gaggaaaacc tacaacattt
     1621 gttattccta catttgtgcc ttttaataat tctttacaat agcttgttca atatgaatta
     1681 acacaaactg ttgcaaaatc aaattcaatt gcttcatcac ataattgttt aatttcagct
     1741 ttcgtagcat cttgttttaa taatgtgtga tctatatatt tgtttagttt cattttttct
     1801 cctatatatt catttttaat tttaattctt taataatttc gtctacttta actttagcgt
     1861 tttgaacaga ttcaccaaca cctataaaat aaatttttag tttaggttca gttccacttg
     1921 ggcgaacagc aaatcatgac ttatcttcta aataaaattt tagtaagtct tgtcctggca
     1981 tattatacat tccatcgatg tagtcttcaa cattaacaac tttaagtcca gcaatttgag
     2041 ttaagggtgt tgctctcaat gatttcatta atggttcaat ttttaatttc ttttcttctg
     2101 gtttaaaatt caagtttaaa gtgaaagtgt aatatgcacc catttcttta aataaatctt
     2161 ctaaatagtc tactaatgtt ttattttgtt ttttataaaa tcaagcagcc tctgctatta
     2221 atatagaagc ttgtattcca tctttatctc tagctgagtc atcaattaca tatccataac
     2281 tttcttcata agcaaaaaca aaatttaatc cgttatcttc ttctttagca atttctctac
     2341 ccattcattt aaatccagtt aaagttttta caatattaac tccatatttt tcatgagcga
     2401 ttctatcacc caaatcactt gttacaaaac ttgaatatag agccggattt tttggaatgc
     2461 tatttaagcg ttttagattt gataattttc aatcaattaa aattggtcct gtttgatttc
     2521 catctaatct tacaaaatga ccatcatgtt ttattgccat tccaaatctg tcagcatctg
     2581 ggtcattcat aataataata tctgcatcat gtttaatacc atattcaagc ggtatttttc
     2641 atgcaggatc aaattctgga tttggattta caacattttt aaatgtttca tcttcaaatg
     2701 catgctcttc aacctcaata acgttatatc ctgattcacg taatattttt ggggtaaatt
     2761 tagttcctgt tccattaact gcgctaaaaa taatttttaa atctttttta gcttcttgct
     2821 cttttttgta cgtctctgtt ttagagctag aaatagcaag ttaaaataag gctagtccgt
     2881 tatcaacttg aaaaagtggc accgagtcgg tgcttttttg aattctagat cttgagacaa
     2941 atggcagtat tcatccacaa ttctcgaggg ggggcccggt acccagcttt tgttcccttt
     3001 agtgagggtt aattgcgcgc ttggcgtaat catggtcata gctgtttcct gtgtgaaatt
     3061 gttatccgct cacaattcca cacaacatac gagccggaag cataaagtgt aaagcctggg
     3121 gtgcctaatg agtgagctaa ctcacattaa ttgcgttgcg ctcactgccc gctttccagt
     3181 cgggaaacct gtcgtgccag ctgcattaat gaatcggcca acgcgcgggg agaggcggtt
     3241 tgcgtattgg gcgctcttcc gcttcctcgc tcactgactc gctgcgctcg gtcgttcggc
     3301 tgcggcgagc ggtatcagct cactcaaagg cggtaatacg gttatccaca gaatcagggg
     3361 ataacgcagg aaagaacatg tgagcaaaag gccagcaaaa ggccaggaac cgtaaaaagg
     3421 ccgcgttgct ggcgtttttc cataggctcc gcccccctga cgagcatcac aaaaatcgac
     3481 gctcaagtca gaggtggcga aacccgacag gactataaag ataccaggcg tttccccctg
     3541 gaagctccct cgtgcgctct cctgttccga ccctgccgct taccggatac ctgtccgcct
     3601 ttctcccttc gggaagcgtg gcgctttctc atagctcacg ctgtaggtat ctcagttcgg
     3661 tgtaggtcgt tcgctccaag ctgggctgtg tgcacgaacc ccccgttcag cccgaccgct
     3721 gcgccttatc cggtaactat cgtcttgagt ccaacccggt aagacacgac ttatcgccac
     3781 tggcagcagc cactggtaac aggattagca gagcgaggta tgtaggcggt gctacagagt
     3841 tcttgaagtg gtggcctaac tacggctaca ctagaaggac agtatttggt atctgcgctc
     3901 tgctgaagcc agttaccttc ggaaaaagag ttggtagctc ttgatccggc aaacaaacca
     3961 ccgctggtag cggtggtttt tttgtttgca agcagcagat tacgcgcaga aaaaaaggat
     4021 ctcaagaaga tcctttgatc ttttctacgg ggtctgacgc tcagtggaac gaaaactcac
     4081 gttaagggat tttggtcatg agattatcaa aaaggatctt cacctagatc cttttaaatt
     4141 aaaaatgaag ttttaaatca atctaaagta tatatgagta aacttggtct gacagttacc
     4201 aatgcttaat cagtgaggca cctatctcag cgatctgtct atttcgttca tccatagttg
     4261 cctgactccc cgtcgtgtag ataactacga tacgggaggg cttaccatct ggccccagtg
     4321 ctgcaatgat accgcgagac ccacgctcac cggctccaga tttatcagca ataaaccagc
     4381 cagccggaag ggccgagcgc agaagtggtc ctgcaacttt atccgcctcc atccagtcta
     4441 ttaattgttg ccgggaagct agagtaagta gttcgccagt taatagtttg cgcaacgttg
     4501 ttgccattgc tacaggcatc gtggtgtcac gctcgtcgtt tggtatggct tcattcagct
     4561 ccggttccca acgatcaagg cgagttacat gatcccccat gttgtgcaaa aaagcggtta
     4621 gctccttcgg tcctccgatc gttgtcagaa gtaagttggc cgcagtgtta tcactcatgg
     4681 ttatggcagc actgcataat tctcttactg tcatgccatc cgtaagatgc ttttctgtga
     4741 ctggtgagta ctcaaccaag tcattctgag aatagtgtat gcggcgaccg agttgctctt
     4801 gcccggcgtc aatacgggat aataccgcgc cacatagcag aactttaaaa gtgctcatca
     4861 ttggaaaacg ttcttcgggg cgaaaactct caaggatctt accgctgttg agatccagtt
     4921 cgatgtaacc cactcgtgca cccaactgat cttcagcatc ttttactttc accagcgttt
     4981 ctgggtgagc aaaaacagga aggcaaaatg ccgcaaaaaa gggaataagg gcgacacgga
     5041 aatgttgaat actcatactc ttcctttttc aatattattg aagcatttat cagggttatt
     5101 gtctcatgag cggatacata tttgaatgta tttagaaaaa taaacaaata ggggttccgc
     5161 gcacatttcc ccgaaaagtg ccac
//
