Features (pLannotate 1.2.2; 16 found; start..end, strand, type, name):
     30..458     -  rep_origin     f1 ori (sequence partly withheld): f1 bacteriophage origin of replication; arrow indicates direction of (+) strand synthesis
    463..620     -  CDS            lacZα (fragment): LacZα fragment of β-galactosidase; lacZ fragment
    623..641     +  promoter       T7 promoter: promoter for bacteriophage T7 RNA polymerase
    650..692     +  misc_feature   MCS (fragment): pBluescript multiple cloning site
    706..946     +  promoter       U6 promoter: RNA polymerase III promoter for human U6 snRNA
   1132..1791    -  CDS            deoC1: DEOC1_STAAN - Also known as dra. Experimental evidence at protein level: Swiss-Prot protein existence level 1. Catalyzes a reversible aldol reaction between acetaldehyde and D-glyceraldehyde 3-phosphate to generate 2-deoxy-D-ribose 5- phosphate. From Staphylococcus aureus (strain N315).
   2836..2911    +  misc_RNA       gRNA scaffold: guide RNA scaffold for the Streptococcus pyogenes CRISPR/Cas9 system
   2961..2981    +  misc_feature   MCS (fragment): pBluescript multiple cloning site
   2993..3011    -  promoter       T3 promoter: promoter for bacteriophage T3 RNA polymerase
   3056..3072    -  protein_bind   lac operator: The lac repressor binds to the lac operator to inhibit transcription in E. coli. This inhibition can be relieved by adding lactose or isopropyl-β-D-thiogalactopyranoside (IPTG). lac repressor encoded by lacI
   3080..3110    -  promoter       lac promoter: promoter for the E. coli lac operon
   3125..3146    -  protein_bind   CAP binding site: CAP binding activates transcription in the presence of cAMP. E. coli catabolite activator protein
   3159..3251    -  CDS            lacI (fragment): lac repressor; lacI; The lac repressor binds to the lac operator to inhibit transcription in E. coli. This inhibition can be relieved by adding lactose or isopropyl-β-D-thiogalactopyranoside (IPTG).
   3434..4022    -  rep_origin     ori: high-copy-number ColE1/pMB1/pBR322/pUC origin of replication
   4193..5053    -  CDS            AmpR: β-lactamase; bla; confers resistance to ampicillin, carbenicillin, and related antibiotics
   5054..5158    -  promoter       AmpR promoter: bla
>Addgene plasmid #134912 | BLADE | addgene full sequence | sequence record 266143 | Addgene NGS Result
CTAAATTGTAAGCGTTAATATTTTGTTAAAATTCGCGTTAAATTTTTGTTAAATCAGCTCATTTTTTAAC
CAATAGGCCGAAATCGGCAAAATCCCTTATAAATCAAAAGAATAGACCGAGATAGGGT
[37 nt withheld, positions 129-165]
AAAGAACGTGGACTCCAACGTCAAAGG
[49 nt withheld, positions 193-241]
T
[91 nt withheld, positions 243-333]
G
[124 nt withheld, positions 335-458]
CCCATTCGCCATTCAGGCTGCGCAACTGTTGGGAAGGGCGATCGGTGCGGGCCTCTTCGCTATTACGCCA
GCTGGCGAAAGGGGGATGTGCTGCAAGGCGATTAAGTTGGGTAACGCCAGGGTTTTCCCAGTCACGACGT
TGTAAAACGACGGCCAGTGAATTGTAATACGACTCACTATAGGGCGAATTGGAGCTCCACCGCGGTGGCG
GCCGCTCTAGAACTAGTGGATCCCAGGGGGACCCAGAGAGGGCCTATTTCCCATGATTCCTTCATATTTG
CATATACGATACAAGGCTGTTAGAGAGATAATTAGAATTAATTTGACTGTAAACACAAAGATATTAGTAC
AAAATACGTGACGTAGAAAGTAATAATTTCTTGGGTAGTTTGCAGTTTTAAAATTATGTTTTAAAATGGA
CTATCATATGCTTACCGTAACTTGAAAGTATTTCGATTTCTTGGCTTTATATATCTTGTGGAAAGGACGA
AACACCGGAGACGGTTGTAAATGAGCACACAAAATACACATGCTAAAATATTATATTCTATGACCTTTAT
AAAATCAACCAAAATCTTCTTTTTAATAACTTTAGTATCAATAATTAGAATTTTTATGTTCCTTTTTGCA
AACTTTTAATAAAAATGAGCAAAATAAAAAAACGCTAGTTTTAGTAACTCGCGTTGTTTTCTTCACCTTT
AATAATAGCTACTCCACCACTTGTTCCTAAGCGGTCAGCTCCTGCTTCAATCATTTTTTGAGCATCTTCA
AATGTTCTAACTCCACCAGCTGCTTTAACTAAAGCATTGTCTTTAACAACTGACTTCATTAGTTTAACAT
CTTCAAATGTTGCACCTGATTTTGAAAATCCTGTTGATGTTTTAACAAATTCTAATCCAGCTTCAACAGC
TATTTCACAAGCTTTCATGATTTCTTCTTTTGTTAATAAACAATTTTCCATAATACATTTAACAACATGT
GATCCAGCTGCTTTTTTTACAGCTTTCATGTCTTCTAAAACTAATTCATAATTTTTGTCTTTTAATGCAC
CAATATTTAATACCATATCAATTTCTGTTGCACCATCTTTAATTGCTTCAGAAACTTCGAATGCTTTTGT
AGCTGTTGTGCATGCACCTAGAGGAAAACCTACAACATTTGTTATTCCTACATTTGTGCCTTTTAATAAT
TCTTTACAATAGCTTGTTCAATATGAATTAACACAAACTGTTGCAAAATCAAATTCAATTGCTTCATCAC
ATAATTGTTTAATTTCAGCTTTCGTAGCATCTTGTTTTAATAATGTGTGATCTATATATTTGTTTAGTTT
CATTTTTTCTCCTATATATTCATTTTTAATTTTAATTCTTTAATAATTTCGTCTACTTTAACTTTAGCGT
ATTGAACAGATTCACCAACACCTATAAAATAAATTTTTAGTTTAGGTTCAGTTCCACTTGGGCGAACAGC
AAATCATGACTTATCTTCTAAATAAAATTTTAGTAAGTCTTGTCCTGGCATATTATACATTCCATCGATG
TAGTCTTCAACATTAACAACTTTAAGTCCAGCAATTTGAGTTAAGGGTGTTGCTCTCAATGATTTCATTA
ATGGTTCAATTTTTAATTTCTTTTCTTCTGGTTTAAAATTCAAGTTTAAAGTGAAAGTGTAATATGCACC
CATTTCTTTAAATAAATCTTCTAAATAGTCTACTAATGTTTTATTTTGTTTTTTATAAAATCAAGCAGCC
TCTGCTATTAATATAGAAGCTTGTATTCCATCTTTATCTCTAGCTGAGTCATCAATTACATATCCATAAC
TTTCTTCATAAGCAAAAACAAAATTTAATCCGTTATCTTCTTCTTTAGCAATTTCTCTACCCATTCATTT
AAATCCAGTTAAAGTTTTTACAATATTAACTCCATATTTTTCATGAGCGATTCTATCACCCAAATCACTT
GTTACAAAACTTGAATATAGAGCCGGATTTTTTGGAATGCTATTTAAGCGTTTTAGATTTGATAATTTTC
AATCAATTAAAATTGGTCCTGTTTGATTTCCATCTAATCTTACAAAATGACCATCATGTTTTATTGCCAT
TCCAAATCTGTCAGCATCTGGGTCATTCATAATAATAATATCTGCATCATGTTTAATACCATATTCAAGC
GGTATTTTTCATGCAGGATCAAATTCTGGATTTGGATTTACAACATTTTTAAATGTTTCATCTTCAAATG
CATGCTCTTCAACCTCAATAACGTTATATCCTGATTCACGTAATATTTTTGGGGTAAATTTAGTTCCTGT
TCCATTAACTGCGCTAAAAATAATTTTTAAATCTTTTTTAGCTTCTTGCTCTTTTTTGTACGTCTCTGTT
TTAGAGCTAGAAATAGCAAGTTAAAATAAGGCTAGTCCGTTATCAACTTGAAAAAGTGGCACCGAGTCGG
TGCTTTTTTGAATTCTAGATCTTGAGACAAATGGCAGTATTCATCCACAATTCTCGAGGGGGGGCCCGGT
ACCAGCTTTTGTTCCCTTTAGTGAGGGTTAATTTCGAGCTTGGCGTAATCATGGTCATAGCTGTTTCCTG
TGTGAAATTGTTATCCGCTCACAATTCCACACAACATACGAGCCGGAAGCATAAAGTGTAAAGCCTGGGG
TGCCTAATGAGTGAGCTAACTCACATTAATTGCGTTGCGCTCACTGCCCGCTTTCCAGTCGGGAAACCTG
TCGTGCCAGCTGCATTAATGAATCGGCCAACGCGCGGGGAGAGGCGGTTTGCGTATTGGGCGCTCTTCCG
CTTCCTCGCTCACTGACTCGCTGCGCTCGGTCGTTCGGCTGCGGCGAGCGGTATCAGCTCACTCAAAGGC
GGTAATACGGTTATCCACAGAATCAGGGGATAACGCAGGAAAGAACATGTGAGCAAAAGGCCAGCAAAAG
GCCAGGAACCGTAAAAAGGCCGCGTTGCTGGCGTTTTTCCATAGGCTCCGCCCCCCTGACGAGCATCACA
AAAATCGACGCTCAAGTCAGAGGTGGCGAAACCCGACAGGACTATAAAGATACCAGGCGTTTCCCCCTGG
AAGCTCCCTCGTGCGCTCTCCTGTTCCGACCCTGCCGCTTACCGGATACCTGTCCGCCTTTCTCCCTTCG
GGAAGCGTGGCGCTTTCTCATAGCTCACGCTGTAGGTATCTCAGTTCGGTGTAGGTCGTTCGCTCCAAGC
TGGGCTGTGTGCACGAACCCCCCGTTCAGCCCGACCGCTGCGCCTTATCCGGTAACTATCGTCTTGAGTC
CAACCCGGTAAGACACGACTTATCGCCACTGGCAGCAGCCACTGGTAACAGGATTAGCAGAGCGAGGTAT
GTAGGCGGTGCTACAGAGTTCTTGAAGTGGTGGCCTAACTACGGCTACACTAGAAGAACAGTATTTGGTA
TCTGCGCTCTGCTGAAGCCAGTTACCTTCGGAAAAAGAGTTGGTAGCTCTTGATCCGGCAAACAAACCAC
CGCTGGTAGCGGTGGTTTTTTTGTTTGCAAGCAGCAGATTACGCGCAGAAAAAAAGGATCTCAAGAAGAT
CCTTTGATCTTTTCTACGGGGTCTGACGCTCAGTGGAACGAAAACTCACGTTAAGGGATTTTGGTCATGA
GATTATCAAAAAGGATCTTCACCTAGATCCTTTTAAATTAAAAATGAAGTTTTAAATCAATCTAAAGTAT
ATATGAGTAAACTTGGTCTGACAGTTACCAATGCTTAATCAGTGAGGCACCTATCTCAGCGATCTGTCTA
TTTCGTTCATCCATAGTTGCCTGACTCCCCGTCGTGTAGATAACTACGATACGGGAGGGCTTACCATCTG
GCCCCAGTGCTGCAATGATACCGCGAGACCCACGCTCACCGGCTCCAGATTTATCAGCAATAAACCAGCC
AGCCGGAAGGGCCGAGCGCAGAAGTGGTCCTGCAACTTTATCCGCCTCCATCCAGTCTATTAATTGTTGC
CGGGAAGCTAGAGTAAGTAGTTCGCCAGTTAATAGTTTGCGCAACGTTGTTGCCATTGCTACAGGCATCG
TGGTGTCACGCTCGTCGTTTGGTATGGCTTCATTCAGCTCCGGTTCCCAACGATCAAGGCGAGTTACATG
ATCCCCCATGTTGTGCAAAAAAGCGGTTAGCTCCTTCGGTCCTCCGATCGTTGTCAGAAGTAAGTTGGCC
GCAGTGTTATCACTCATGGTTATGGCAGCACTGCATAATTCTCTTACTGTCATGCCATCCGTAAGATGCT
TTTCTGTGACTGGTGAGTACTCAACCAAGTCATTCTGAGAATAGTGTATGCGGCGACCGAGTTGCTCTTG
CCCGGCGTCAATACGGGATAATACCGCGCCACATAGCAGAACTTTAAAAGTGCTCATCATTGGAAAACGT
TCTTCGGGGCGAAAACTCTCAAGGATCTTACCGCTGTTGAGATCCAGTTCGATGTAACCCACTCGTGCAC
CCAACTGATCTTCAGCATCTTTTACTTTCACCAGCGTTTCTGGGTGAGCAAAAACAGGAAGGCAAAATGC
CGCAAAAAAGGGAATAAGGGCGACACGGAAATGTTGAATACTCATACTCTTCCTTTTTCAATATTATTGA
AGCATTTATCAGGGTTATTGTCTCATGAGCGGATACATATTTGAATGTATTTAGAAAAATAAACAAATAG
GGGTTCCGCGCACATTTCCCCGAAAAGTGCCAC
